Addgene plasmid #71961: Ncam1_1.0.1-AP-His
Purpose: Expresses the extracellular region of the NCAM1, isoform 1.0.1 protein, C-terminally fused to alkaline phosphatase + 6X histidine tag.
Depositing lab: Woj Wojtowicz. Depositing organization: University of California, Berkeley. Publication: An extracellular biochemical screen reveals that FLRTs and Unc5s mediate neuronal subtype recognition in the retina. Visser JJ, Cheng Y, Perry SC, Chastain AB, Parsa B, Masri SS, Ray TA, Kay JN, Wojtowicz WM. Elife. 2015 Dec 3;4. pii: e08149. doi: 10.7554/eLife.08149. PubMed 26633812.
Backbone
  Vector backbone: pCMVi-SV40ori
  Vector type: Mammalian Expression
Growth in bacteria
  Bacterial resistance: Ampicillin, 100 μg/mL
  Growth temperature: 37°C
  Growth strain: DH5alpha
  Copy number: High Copy
Gene/Insert
  Gene/Insert name: Ncam1_1.0.1 (alt name: Neural cell adhesion molecule 1, isoform 1.0.1; CD56; Ncam; E-NCAM; NCAM-1)
  Species: M. musculus (mouse)
  Insert size (bp): 2136
  Entrez Gene: Ncam1 (a.k.a. CD56, E-NCAM, NCAM-1, Ncam)
  Promoter: CMV
  Tag / fusion protein: AP-His (C terminal on backbone)
  Cloning method: Restriction Enzyme; 5′ cloning site NotI (not destroyed); 3′ cloning site SpeI (not destroyed)
  Sequencing primers: 5′ GTCAGAGGTAACTCCCGTTGC; 3′ GAGGTTCTTGGCGGCTGTC
Terms and licenses: Academic/Nonprofit Terms; Industry Terms: Not Available to Industry
Depositor comments: There are 3 mini exons in Ncam. The first mini exon is called "exon Pi" or "VASE". It contains nucleotides that encode the amino acid sequence "ASWTRPEKQE". The second mini exon occurs between exons 13-14. It encodes the amino acid sequence "IALLHK". The third mini exon occurs between exons 14-15 and encodes one amino acid, Lys. Ncam1_1.0.1 contains the first and thrid mini exons.
How to cite: Ncam1_1.0.1-AP-His was a gift from Woj Wojtowicz (Addgene plasmid # 71961 ; http://n2t.net/addgene:71961 ; RRID:Addgene_71961)
