[The description below was written by a language model from this plasmid's Addgene catalogue record and pLannotate feature annotations shown in this document.]
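Description:
Ncam1_1.0.1-AP-His is an 8.65 kb mammalian expression plasmid built on the pCMVi-SV40ori backbone. It produces the extracellular region of mouse neural cell adhesion molecule 1 (NCAM1, also known as CD56) as a soluble fusion protein. It is maintained in bacteria through a high-copy ColE1/pUC-type origin and selected with ampicillin via the β-lactamase gene. An f1 phage origin and small remnants of rop, bom and lacZα are also annotated in the backbone. The SV40 enhancer/early promoter region, which gives the backbone its "SV40ori" name, contains the SV40 origin and would permit episomal amplification in cells expressing large T antigen.

The expression cassette consists of the human CMV immediate-early enhancer and promoter followed by CMV intron A, which typically boosts transcript processing and expression. Next comes the roughly 2.1 kb Ncam1 ectodomain, cloned between retained NotI and SpeI sites. The automated annotation matches this insert to the rat orthologue, but the catalogue entry gives the species as mouse. The insert is joined at its C terminus to human placental alkaline phosphatase and, according to the catalogue, a 6X histidine tag that the feature table does not annotate separately. An SV40 polyadenylation signal terminates the cassette.

The "1.0.1" designation refers to alternative splicing. Of the three Ncam mini exons, this isoform includes the first (exon Pi, or VASE) and the third, a single lysine codon between exons 14 and 15. It lacks the second, which lies between exons 13 and 14. The AP moiety provides an enzymatic readout and the His tag a handle for capture or purification. These features suit the construct to extracellular protein–protein interaction screening of cell-surface recognition molecules.
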