Features (pLannotate 1.2.2; 14 found; start..end, strand, type, name):
     25..408     +  enhancer       CMV enhancer: human cytomegalovirus immediate early enhancer
    410..609     +  promoter       CMV promoter: human cytomegalovirus (CMV) immediate early promoter
    748..1573    +  intron         CMV intron A: human cytomegalovirus intron A (Chapman et al., 1991)
   1610..3769    +  CDS            Ncam1 (fragment): NCAM1_RAT - Also known as Ncam. Experimental evidence at protein level: Swiss-Prot protein existence level 1. This protein is a cell adhesion molecule involved in neuron- neuron adhesion, neurite fasciculation, outgrowth of neurites, etc. From Rattus norvegicus (Rat).
   3764..5215    +  CDS            SEAP: secreted alkaline phosphatase from human placenta The natural enzyme has a C-terminal transmembrane sequence that is replaced by a GPI anchor.
   5274..5395    +  polyA_signal   SV40 poly(A) signal: SV40 polyadenylation signal
   5604..6192    -  rep_origin     ori: high-copy-number ColE1/pMB1/pBR322/pUC origin of replication
   6363..7223    -  CDS            AmpR: β-lactamase; bla; confers resistance to ampicillin, carbenicillin, and related antibiotics
   7224..7328    -  promoter       AmpR promoter: bla
   7423..7458    +  CDS            rop (fragment): Rop protein, which maintains plasmids at low copy number; rop
   7481..7811    +  promoter       SV40 promoter: SV40 enhancer and early promoter
   7934..8033    +  misc_feature   bom (fragment): basis of mobility region from pBR322
   8061..8489    -  rep_origin     f1 ori (sequence partly withheld): f1 bacteriophage origin of replication; arrow indicates direction of (+) strand synthesis
   8493..8650    -  CDS            lacZα (fragment): LacZα fragment of β-galactosidase; lacZ fragment
>Addgene plasmid #71961 | Ncam1_1.0.1-AP-His | depositor full sequence | sequence record 135588 | Ncam1_1.0.1-AP-His sequence 8651 bps
GTCGAGGTCTCGACGGTATCGATTGACATTGATTATTGACTAGCTAGTTATTAATAGTAATCAATTACGG
GGTCATTAGTTCATAGCCCATATATGGAGTTCCGCGTTACATAACTTACGGTAAATGGCCCGCCTGGCTG
ACCGCCCAACGACCCCCGCCCATTGACGTCAATAATGACGTATGTTCCCATAGTAACGCCAATAGGGACT
TTCCATTGACGTCAATGGGTGGAGTATTTACGGTAAACTGCCCACTTGGCAGTACATCAAGTGTATCATA
TGCCAAGTCCGCCCCCTATTGACGTCAATGACGGTAAATGGCCCGCCTGGCATTATGCCCAGTACATGAC
CTTACGGGACTTTCCTACTTGGCAGTACATCTACGTATTAGTCATCGCTATTACCATGGTGATGCGGTTT
TGGCAGTACACCAATGGGCGTGGATAGCGGTTTGACTCACGGGGATTTCCAAGTCTCCACCCCATTGACG
TCAATGGGAGTTTGTTTTGGCACCAAAATCAACGGGACTTTCCAAAATGTCGTAATAACCCCGCCCCGTT
GACGCAAATGGGCGGTAGGCGTGTACGGTGGGAGGTCTATATAAGCAGAGCTCGTTTAGTGAACCGTCAG
ATCGCCTGGAGACGCCATCCACGCTGTTTTGACCTCCATAGAAGACACCGGGACCGATCCAGCCTCCGCG
GCCGGGAACGGTGCATTGGAACGCGGATTCCCCGTGCCAAGAGTGACGTAAGTACCGCCTATAGACTCTA
TAGGCACACCCCTTTGGCTCTTATGCATGCTATACTGTTTTTGGCTTGGGGCCTATACACCCCCGCTTCC
ATATGCTATAGGTGATGGTATAGCTTAGCCTATAGGTGTGGGTTATTGACCATTATTGACCACTCCCCTA
TTGGTGACGATACTTTCCATTACTAATCCATAACATGGCTCTTTGCCACAACTATCTCTATTGGCTATAT
GCCAATACTCTGTCCTTCAGAGACTGACACGGACTCTGTATTTTTACAGGATGGGGTCCCATTTATTATT
TACAAATTCACATATACAACAACGCCGTCCCCCGTGCCCGCAGTTTTTATTAAACATAGCGTGGGATCTC
CACGCGAATCTCGGGTACGTGTTCCGGACATGGGCTCTTCTCCGGTAGCGGCGGAGCTTCCACATCCGAG
CCCTGGTCCCATGCCTCCAGCGGCTCATGGTCGCTCGGCAGCTCCTTGCTCCTAACAGTGGAGGCCAGAC
TTAGGCACAGCACAATGCCCACCACCACCAGTGTGCCGCACAAGGCCGTGGCGGTAGGGTATGTGTCTGA
AAATGAGCTCGGAGATTGGGCTCGCACCGCTGACGCAGATGGAAGACTTAAGGCAGCGGCAGAAGAAGAT
GCAGGCAGCTGAGTTGTTGTATTCTGATAAGAGTCAGAGGTAACTCCCGTTGCGGTGCTGTTAACGGTGG
AGGGCAGTGTAGTCTGAGCAGTACTCGTTGCTGCCGCGCGCGCCACCAGACATAATAGCTGACAGACTAA
CAGACTGTTCCTTTCCATGGGTCTTTTCTGCAGAAGCTTGAATTCTCGAGGATCCGCGGCCGCGCCACCA
TGCTGCGAACTAAGGATCTCATCTGGACTTTGTTTTTCCTGGGAACTGCAGTTTCCCTGCAGGTAGATAT
TGTTCCCAGCCAAGGAGAAATCAGCGTTGGAGAGTCCAAATTCTTCCTGTGTCAAGTGGCAGGAGATGCC
AAAGATAAGGACATCTCCTGGTTCTCCCCCAATGGGGAGAAGCTGAGCCCAAACCAGCAGCGGATCTCAG
TGGTGTGGAATGATGACGACTCCTCTACCCTCACCATCTACAACGCCAACATCGACGATGCCGGCATATA
CAAGTGTGTGGTCACGGCTGAGGACGGCACCCAGTCTGAGGCCACTGTCAACGTGAAGATCTTCCAGAAG
CTCATGTTCAAGAATGCACCAACCCCACAGGAGTTTAAGGAAGGGGAGGATGCTGTGATTGTCTGTGATG
TGGTCAGCTCCCTGCCTCCAACCATCATCTGGAAACACAAAGGCCGAGATGTCATTCTGAAAAAAGACGT
CCGGTTCATAGTCCTGTCCAACAACTACCTGCAGATCAGGGGCATCAAGAAAACAGATGAGGGTACTTAC
CGCTGTGAGGGCAGGATCCTGGCCCGCGGGGAAATCAACTTCAAGGACATTCAGGTCATTGTGAATGTAC
CACCCACTGTCCAGGCCAGACAGAGCATCGTGAATGCCACTGCCAACCTGGGCCAGTCTGTCACCCTGGT
GTGTGATGCCGATGGCTTCCCAGAGCCCACCATGAGCTGGACAAAGGATGGGGAACCCATAGAGAACGAG
GAGGAAGATGACGAGAAGCACATCTTCAGTGATGACAGCTCCGAGCTGACCATCAGGAATGTGGATAAAA
ACGACGAGGCCGAATACGTCTGCATCGCAGAGAACAAGGCTGGCGAGCAGGATGCCTCCATCCACCTCAA
GGTCTTTGCAAAGCCCAAAATCACCTATGTAGAGAATCAGACGGCCATGGAACTAGAGGAGCAAGTCACT
CTGACCTGTGAAGCCTCCGGAGACCCCATCCCCTCCATCACCTGGAGAACATCCACCCGGAACATCAGCA
GTGAAGAAAAGGCATCGTGGACTCGACCAGAGAAGCAAGAGACTCTGGATGGGCACATGGTGGTTCGCAG
CCATGCTCGTGTGTCCTCCTTGACCCTGAAGAGCATCCAGTACACAGATGCTGGAGAATACATCTGCACT
GCCAGCAACACCATCGGCCAGGATTCCCAGTCCATGTACCTCGAAGTTCAATATGCTCCCAAGCTCCAGG
GCCCTGTGGCTGTGTACACTTGGGAAGGGAACCAGGTGAACATCACCTGTGAGGTCTTCGCCTACCCAAG
TGCCACAATCTCCTGGTTCCGAGATGGTCAGTTGCTGCCAAGCTCCAACTACAGCAATATCAAGATCTAC
AACACCCCATCTGCTAGCTATCTGGAGGTGACCCCTGATTCAGAAAATGACTTTGGAAACTACAACTGTA
CAGCAGTGAACCGTATTGGACAGGAGTCCTTGGAATTCATCCTTGTTCAAGCAGACACACCGTCTTCTCC
ATCCATTGACCGGGTGGAACCATACTCCAGCACAGCGCAGGTGCAGTTTGATGAGCCAGAGGCCACAGGG
GGCGTGCCCATTCTCAAGTACAAGGCTGAGTGGAAGTCGCTGGGCGAAGAATCCTGGCATTTCAAGTGGT
ATGATGCCAAAGAAGCCAACATGGAAGGCATTGTCACCATCATGGGCCTGAAACCTGAGACGAGGTACTC
GGTACGACTGGCGGCCCTCAACGGCAAGGGGCTGGGCGAGATCAGTGCAGCCACTGAGTTCAAGACACAG
CCAGTCCGGGAACCCAGTGCACCCAAGCTGGAAGGGCAGATGGGAGAGGACGGGAACTCCATCAAGGTGA
ACCTGATCAAGCAGGATGACGGAGGCTCCCCCATCAGACACTATCTGGTCAAGTACAGAGCGAAGCTCGC
CTCTGAGTGGAAACCGGAAATCAGGCTCCCATCCGGCAGTGACCACGTCATGCTCAAGTCCCTGGACTGG
AACGCAGAGTATGAAGTCTATGTGGTAGCTGAAAACCAGCAAGGAAAATCCAAGGCAGCTCACTTTGTGT
TCAGGACCTCAGCCCAGCCCACGGCCATCCCAGCCACTAGTGGATCTTCCGGAATCATCCCAGTTGAGGA
GGAGAACCCGGACTTCTGGAACCGCGAGGCAGCCGAGGCCCTGGGTGCCGCCAAGAAGCTGCAGCCTGCA
CAGACAGCCGCCAAGAACCTCATCATCTTCCTGGGCGATGGGATGGGGGTGTCTACGGTGACAGCTGCCA
GGATCCTAAAAGGGCAGAAGAAGGACAAACTGGGGCCTGAGATACCCCTGGCCATGGACCGCTTCCCATA
TGTGGCTCTGTCCAAGACATACAATGTAGACAAACATGTGCCAGACAGTGGAGCCACAGCCACGGCCTAC
CTGTGCGGGGTCAAGGGCAACTTCCAGACCATTGGCTTGAGTGCAGCCGCCCGCTTTAACCAGTGCAACA
CGACACGCGGCAACGAGGTCATCTCCGTGATGAATCGGGCCAAGAAAGCAGGGAAGTCAGTGGGAGTGGT
AACCACCACACGAGTGCAGCACGCCTCGCCAGCCGGCACCTACGCCCACACGGTGAACCGCAACTGGTAC
TCGGACGCCGACGTGCCTGCCTCGGCCCGCCAGGAGGGGTGCCAGGACATCGCTACGCAGCTCATCTCCA
ACATGGACATTGACGTGATCCTAGGTGGGGGCCGAAAGTACATGTTTCGCATGGGAACCCCAGACCCTGA
GTACCCAGATGACTACAGCCAAGGTGGGACCAGGCTGGACGGGAAGAATCTGGTGCAGGAATGGCTGGCG
AAGCGCCAGGGTGCCCGGTATGTGTGGAACCGCACTGAGCTCATGCAGGCTTCCCTGGACCCGTCTGTGA
CCCATCTCATGGGTCTCTTTGAGCCTGGAGACATGAAATACGAGATCCACCGAGACTCCACACTGGACCC
CTCCCTGATGGAGATGACAGAGGCTGCCCTGCGCCTGCTGAGCAGGAACCCCCGCGGCTTCTTCCTCTTC
GTGGAGGGTGGTCGCATCGACCATGGTCATCATGAAAGCAGGGCTTACCGGGCACTGACTGAGACGATCA
TGTTCGACGACGCCATTGAGAGGGCGGGCCAGCTCACCAGCGAGGAGGACACGCTGAGCCTCGTCACTGC
CGACCACTCCCACGTCTTCTCCTTCGGAGGCTACCCCCTGCGAGGGAGCTCCATCTTCGGGCTGGCCCCT
GGCAAGGCCCGGGACAGGAAGGCCTACACGGTCCTCCTATACGGAAACGGTCCAGGCTATGTGCTCAAGG
ACGGCGCCCGGCCGGATGTTACCGAGAGCGAGAGCGGGAGCCCCGAGTATCGGCAGCAGTCAGCAGTGCC
CCTGGACGAAGAGACCCACGCAGGCGAGGACGTGGCGGTGTTCGCGCGCGGCCCGCAGGCGCACCTGGTT
CACGGCGTGCAGGAGCAGACCTTCATAGCGCACGTCATGGCCTTCGCCGCCTGCCTGGAGCCCTACACCG
CCTGCGACCTGGCGCCCCCCGCCGGCACCACCGACGCCGCGCACCCGGGTCATCATCACCATCACCATTA
ATCTAGAGATCTTATTAAAGCAGAACTTGTTTATTGCAGCTTATAATGGTTACAAATAAAGCAATAGCAT
CACAAATTTCACAAATAAAGCATTTTTTTCACTGCATTCTAGTTGTGGTTTGTCCAAACTCATCAATGTA
TCTTATCATGTCTGGTCGACTCTAGCTAGACTCTTCCGCTTCCTCGCTCACTGACTCGCTGCGCTCGGTC
GTTCGGCTGCGGCGAGCGGTATCAGCTCACTCAAAGGCGGTAATACGGTTATCCACAGAATCAGGGGATA
ACGCAGGAAAGAACATGTGAGCAAAAGGCCAGCAAAAGGCCAGGAACCGTAAAAAGGCCGCGTTGCTGGC
GTTTTTCCATAGGCTCCGCCCCCCTGACGAGCATCACAAAAATCGACGCTCAAGTCAGAGGTGGCGAAAC
CCGACAGGACTATAAAGATACCAGGCGTTTCCCCCTGGAAGCTCCCTCGTGCGCTCTCCTGTTCCGACCC
TGCCGCTTACCGGATACCTGTCCGCCTTTCTCCCTTCGGGAAGCGTGGCGCTTTCTCATAGCTCACGCTG
TAGGTATCTCAGTTCGGTGTAGGTCGTTCGCTCCAAGCTGGGCTGTGTGCACGAACCCCCCGTTCAGCCC
GACCGCTGCGCCTTATCCGGTAACTATCGTCTTGAGTCCAACCCGGTAAGACACGACTTATCGCCACTGG
CAGCAGCCACTGGTAACAGGATTAGCAGAGCGAGGTATGTAGGCGGTGCTACAGAGTTCTTGAAGTGGTG
GCCTAACTACGGCTACACTAGAAGAACAGTATTTGGTATCTGCGCTCTGCTGAAGCCAGTTACCTTCGGA
AAAAGAGTTGGTAGCTCTTGATCCGGCAAACAAACCACCGCTGGTAGCGGTGGTTTTTTTGTTTGCAAGC
AGCAGATTACGCGCAGAAAAAAAGGATCTCAAGAAGATCCTTTGATCTTTTCTACGGGGTCTGACGCTCA
GTGGAACGAAAACTCACGTTAAGGGATTTTGGTCATGAGATTATCAAAAAGGATCTTCACCTAGATCCTT
TTAAATTAAAAATGAAGTTTTAAATCAATCTAAAGTATATATGAGTAAACTTGGTCTGACAGTTACCAAT
GCTTAATCAGTGAGGCACCTATCTCAGCGATCTGTCTATTTCGTTCATCCATAGTTGCCTGACTCCCCGT
CGTGTAGATAACTACGATACGGGAGGGCTTACCATCTGGCCCCAGTGCTGCAATGATACCGCGAGACCCA
CGCTCACCGGCTCCAGATTTATCAGCAATAAACCAGCCAGCCGGAAGGGCCGAGCGCAGAAGTGGTCCTG
CAACTTTATCCGCCTCCATCCAGTCTATTAATTGTTGCCGGGAAGCTAGAGTAAGTAGTTCGCCAGTTAA
TAGTTTGCGCAACGTTGTTGCCATTGCTACAGGCATCGTGGTGTCACGCTCGTCGTTTGGTATGGCTTCA
TTCAGCTCCGGTTCCCAACGATCAAGGCGAGTTACATGATCCCCCATGTTGTGCAAAAAAGCGGTTAGCT
CCTTCGGTCCTCCGATCGTTGTCAGAAGTAAGTTGGCCGCAGTGTTATCACTCATGGTTATGGCAGCACT
GCATAATTCTCTTACTGTCATGCCATCCGTAAGATGCTTTTCTGTGACTGGTGAGTACTCAACCAAGTCA
TTCTGAGAATAGTGTATGCGGCGACCGAGTTGCTCTTGCCCGGCGTCAATACGGGATAATACCGCGCCAC
ATAGCAGAACTTTAAAAGTGCTCATCATTGGAAAACGTTCTTCGGGGCGAAAACTCTCAAGGATCTTACC
GCTGTTGAGATCCAGTTCGATGTAACCCACTCGTGCACCCAACTGATCTTCAGCATCTTTTACTTTCACC
AGCGTTTCTGGGTGAGCAAAAACAGGAAGGCAAAATGCCGCAAAAAAGGGAATAAGGGCGACACGGAAAT
GTTGAATACTCATACTCTTCCTTTTTCAATATTATTGAAGCATTTATCAGGGTTATTGTCTCATGAGCGG
ATACATATTTGAATGTATTTAGAAAAATAAACAAATAGGGGTTCCGCGCACATTTCCCCGAAAAGTGCCA
CCTGACGTCTAAGAAACCATTATTATCATGACATTAACCTATAAAAATAGGCGTATCACGAGGCCCTTTC
GTCTCGCGCGTTTCGGTGATGACGGTGAAAACCTCTGACACATGCAGCTCCCGGAGGAATGTGTGTCAGT
TAGGGTGTGGAAAGTCCCCAGGCTCCCCAGGCAGGCAGAAGTATGCAAAGCATGCATCTCAATTAGTCAG
CAACCAGGTGTGGAAAGTCCCCAGGCTCCCCAGCAGGCAGAAGTATGCAAAGCATGCATCTCAATTAGTC
AGCAACCATAGTCCCGCCCCTAACTCCGCCCATCCCGCCCCTAACTCCGCCCAGTTCCGCCCATTCTCCG
CCCCATGGCTGACTAATTTTTTTTATTTATGCAGAGGCCGAGGCCGCCTCTGCCTCTGAGCTATTCCAGA
AGTAGTGAGGAGGCTTTTTTGGAGGCCTAGGCTTTTGCAAAAAGCTCCCGGGAGCTTGTATATCCATTTT
CGTCCCGGAGACGGTCACAGCTTGTCTGTAAGCGGATGCCGGGAGCAGACAAGCCCGTCAGGGCGCGTCA
GCGGGTGTTGGCGGGTGTCGGGGCTGGCTTAACTATGCGGCATCAGAGCAGATTGTACTGAGAGTGCACC
ATATGCGGTGTGAAATACCGCACAGATGCGTAAGGAGAAAATACCGCATCAGGAAATTGTAAGCGTTAAT
ATTTTGTTAAAATTCGCGTTAAATTTTTGTTAAATCAGCTCATTTTTTAACCAATAGGCCGAAATCGGCA
AAATCCCTTATAAATCAAAAGAATAGACCGAGATAGGGT
[37 nt withheld, positions 8160-8196]
AAAGAACGTGGACTCCAACGTCAAAGG
[49 nt withheld, positions 8224-8272]
T
[91 nt withheld, positions 8274-8364]
G
[124 nt withheld, positions 8366-8489]
CCATTCGCCATTCAGGCTGCGCAACTGTTGGGAAGGGCGATCGGTGCGGGCCTCTTCGCTATTACGCCAG
CTGGCGAAAGGGGGATGTGCTGCAAGGCGATTAAGTTGGGTAACGCCAGGGTTTTCCCAGTCACGACGTT
GTAAAACGACGGCCAGTGAATT
