>Addgene plasmid #71961 | Ncam1_1.0.1-AP-His | addgene partial sequence | sequence record 135240 | pMRB101-F 5'-aagatgcaggcagctgagtt-3'
CGTTGCGGTGCTGTTAACGGTGGAGGGCAGTGTAGTCTGAGCAGTACTCGTTGCTGCCGCGCGCGCCACC
AGACATAATAGCTGACAGACTAACAGACTGTTCCTTTCCATGGGTCTTTTCTGCAGAAGCTTGAATTCTC
GAGGATCCGCGGCCGCGCCACCATGCTGCGAACTAAGGATCTCATCTGGACTTTGTTTTTCCTGGGAACT
GCAGTTTCCCTGCAGGTAGATATTGTTCCCAGCCAAGGAGAAATCAGCGTTGGAGAGTCCAAATTCTTCC
TGTGTCAAGTGGCAGGAGATGCCAAAGATAAGGACATCTCCTGGTTCTCCCCCAATGGGGAGAAGCTGAG
CCCAAACCAGCAGCGGATCTCAGTGGTGTGGAATGATGACGACTCCTCTACCCTCACCATCTACAACGCC
AACATCGACGATGCCGGCATATACAAGTGTGTGGTCACGGCTGAGGACGGCACCCAGTCTGAGGCCACTG
TCAACGTGAAGATCTTCCAGAAGCTCATGTTCAAGAATGCACCAACCCCACAGGAGTTTAAGGAAGGGGA
GGATGCTGTGATTGTCTGTGATGTGGTCAGCTCCCTGCCTCCAACCATCATCTGGAAACACAAAGGCCGA
GATGTCATTCTGAAAAAAGACGTCCGGTTCATAGTCCTGTCCAACAACTACCTGCAGATCA
