>Addgene plasmid #71961 | Ncam1_1.0.1-AP-His | addgene partial sequence | sequence record 135586 | SV40pA-R 5'-GAAATTTGTGATGCTATTGC-3'
ATAAGATCTCTAGATTAATGGTGATGGTGATGATGACCCGGGTGCGCGGCGTCGGTGGTGCCGGCGGGGG
GCGCCAGGTCGCAGGCGGTGTAGGGCTCCAGGCAGGCGGCGAAGGCCATGACGTGCGCTATGAAGGTCTG
CTCCTGCACGCCGTGAACCAGGTGCGCCTGCGGGCCGCGCGCGAACACCGCCACGTCCTCGCCTGCGTGG
GTCTCTTCGTCCAGGGGCACTGCTGACTGCTGCCGATACTCGGGGCTCCCGCTCTCGCTCTCGGTAACAT
CCGGCCGGGCGCCGTCCTTGAGCACATAGCCTGGACCGTTTCCGTATAGGAGGACCGTGTAGGCCTTCCT
GTCCCGGGCCTTGCCAGGGGCCAGCCCGAAGATGGAGCTCCCTCGCAGGGGGTAGCCTCCGAAGGAGAAG
ACGTGGGAGTGGTCGGCAGTGACGAGGCTCAGCGTGTCCTCCTCGCTGGTGAGCTGGCCCGCCCTCTCAA
TGGCGTCGTCGAACATGATCGTCTCAGTCAGTGCCCGGTAAGCCCTGCTTTCATGATGACCATGGTCGAT
GCGACCACCCTCCACGAAGAGGAAGAAGCCGCGGGGGTTCCTGCTCAGCAGGCGCAGGGCAGCCTCTGTC
ATCTCCATCAGGGAGGGGTCCAGTGTGGAGTCTCGGTGGATCTCGTATTTCATGTCTCCAGGCTCAAAGA
GACCCATGAGATGGGTCACAGACGGGTCCAGGGAAGCCTGCATGAGCTCAGTGCGGTTCCACACATACCG
